>Addgene plasmid #146954 | pAc5.1B-lambdaN-HA-DmAGO1-H941A_M | depositor full sequence | sequence record 289401 | Full Sequence
CTTCAAGGAATTAATTCTATATTCTAAAAACACAAATGATACTTCTAAAAAAAATCATGAATGGCATCAA
CTCTGAATCAAATCTTTGCAGATGCACCTACTTCTCATTTCCACTGTCACATCATTTTTCCAGATCTCGC
TGCCTGTTATGTGGCCCACAAACCAAGACACGTTTTATGGCCATTAAAGCTGGCTGATCGTCGCCAAACA
CCAAATACATATCAATATGTACATTCGAGAAAGAAGCGATCAAAGAAGCGTCTTCGGGCGAGTAGGAGAA
TGCGGAGGAGAAGGAGAACGAGCTGATCTAGTATCTCTCCACAATCCAATGCCAACTGACCAACTGGCCA
TATTCGGAGCAATTTGAAGCCAATTTCCATCGCCTGGCGATCGCTCCATTCTTGGCTATATGTTTTTCAC
CGTTCCCGGGGCCATTTTCAAAGACTCGTCGGTAAGATAAGATTGTGTCACTCGCTGTCTCTCTTCATTT
GTCGAAGAATGCTGAGGAATTTCGCGATGACGTCGGCGAGTATTTTGAAGAATGAGAATAATTTGTATTT
ATACGAAAATCAGTTAGTGGAATTTTCTACAAAAACATGTTATCTATAGATAATTTTGTTGCAAAATATG
TTGACTATGACAAAGATTGTATGTATATACCTTTAATGTATTCTCATTTTCTTATGTATTTATAATGGCA
ATGATGATACTGATGATATTTTAAGATGATGCCAGACCACAGGCTGATTTCTGCGTCTTTTGCCGAACGC
AGTGCATGTGCGGTTGTTGTTTTTTGGAATAGTTTCAATTTTCGGACTGTCCGCTTTGATTTCAGTTTCT
TGGCTTATTCAAAAAGCAAAGTAAAGCCAAAAAAGCGAGATGGCAATACCAAATGCGGCAAAACGGTAGT
GGAAGGAAAGGGGTGCGGGGCAGCGGAAGGAAGGGTGGGGCGGGGCGTGGCGGGGTCTGTGGCTGGGCGC
GACGTCACCGACGTTGGAGCCACTCCTTTGACCATGTGTGCGTGTGTGTATTATTCGTGTCTCGCCACTC
GCCGGTTGTTTTTTTCTTTTTATCTCGCTCTCTCTAGCGCCATCTCGTACGCATGCTCAACGCACCGCAT
GTTGCCGTGTCCTTTATGCGTCATTTTGGCTCGAAATAGGCAATTATTTAAACAAAGATTAGTCAACGAA
AACGCTAAAATAAATAAGTCTACAATATGGTTACTTATTGCCATGTGTGTGCAGCCAACGATAGCAACAA
AAGCAACAACACAGTGGCTTTCCCTCTTTCACTTTTTGTTTGCAAGCGCGTGCGAGCAAGACGGCACGAC
CGGCAAACGCAATTACGCTGACAAAGAGCAGACGAAGTTTTGGCCGAAAAACATCAAGGCGCCTGATACG
AATGCATTTGCAATAACAATTGCGATATTTAATATTGTTTATGAAGCTGTTTGACTTCAAAACACACAAA
AAAAAAAATAAAACAAATTATTTGAAAGAGAATTAGGAATCGGACAGCTTATCGTTACGGGCTAACAGCA
CACCGAGACGAAATAGCTTACCTGACGTCACAGCCTCTGGAAGAACTGCCGCCAAGCAGAGAGAGAGAGA
AAAAGAGGGAGAGCAGCTTAGACCGCATGTGCTTGTGTGTGAGGCGTCTCTCTCTTCGTCTCCTGTTTGC
GCAAACGCATAGACTGCACTGAGAAAATCGATTACCTATTTTTTATGAATGAATATTTGCACTATTACTA
TTCAAAACTATTAAGATAGCAATCACATTCAATAGCCAAATACTATACCACCTGAGCGATGCAACGAAAT
GATCAATTTGAGCAAAAATGCTGCATATTTAGGACGGCATCATTATAGAAATGCTTCTTGCTGTGTACTT
TTCTCTCGTCTGGCAGCTGTTTCGCCGTTATTGTTAAAACCGGCTTAAGTTAGGTGTGTTTTCTACGACT
AGTGATGCCCCTACTAGAAGATGTGTGTTGCACAAATGTCCCTGAATAACCAATTTGAAGTGCAGATAGC
AGTAAACGTAAGCTAATATGAATATTATTTAACTGTAATGTTTTAATATCGCTGGACATTACTAATAAAC
CCACTATAAACACATGTACATATGTATGTTTTGGCATACAATGAGTAGTTGGGGAAAAAATGTGTAAAAG
CACCGTGACCATCACAGCATAAAGATAACCAGCTGAAGTATCGAATATGAGTAACCCCCAAATTGAATCA
CATGCCGCAACTGATAGGACCCATGGAAGTACACTCTTCATGGCGATATACAAGACACACACAAGCACGA
ACACCCAGTTGCGGAGGAAATTCTCCGTAAATGAAAACCCAATCGGCGAACAATTCATACCCATATATGG
TAAAAGTTTTGAACGCGACTTGAGAGCGGAGAGCATTGCGGCTGATAAGGTTTTAGCGCTAAGCGGGCTT
TATAAAACGGGCTGCGGGACCAGTTTTCATATCACTACCGTTTGAGTTCTTGTGCTGTGTGGATACTCCT
CCCGACACAAAGCCGCTCCATCAGCCAGCAGTCGTCTAATCCAGAGACCCCGGATCGGGGTACCCAACAT
GGACGCACAAACACGACGACGTGAGCGTCGCGCTGAGAAACAAGCTCAATGGAAAGCTGCAAACGGTGGA
TCTCCTCCAAGCTTGAATTCTATGTACCCATACGATGTTCCAGATTACGCTATGTCCACGGAGCGTGAGC
TGGCTCCCGGTGGGCCAGCTCAGCTCCATCCGCACACGCTGCCGCTGACTTTTCCGGATCTCCAGATGAC
CTCCACCGTGGGCATCATTGGGAAAGTCTACGAGTCACAGTGGACCCCCTCGCCCACTCGGCCTCAGAGT
CCCTCTCAGGCGCAGACTAGCTTCGACACGCTCACATCACCACCAGCGCCCGGCTCGTCGGTCAATCCCA
CCGCCGTCACCAGCCCAAGTGCCCAGAATGTGGCCGCTGGTGGAGCAACTGTGGCCGGTGCAGCAGCAAC
TGCCGCCCAGGTGGCCTCCGCCTTGGGTGCCACCACCGGCAGCGTGACGCCAGCAATTGCCACCGCAACG
CCAGCCACGCAGCCGGATATGCCCGTCTTTACGTGTCCACGACGCCCGAATCTCGGACGAGAGGGTCGCC
CGATTGTGCTGCGCGCCAATCACTTCCAGGTGACAATGCCGCGTGGCTATGTGCATCACTATGACATCAA
TATACAGCCGGACAAGTGTCCGCGAAAGGTGAACCGTGAGATTATCGAGACTATGGTGCATGCCTATAGC
AAGATCTTCGGAGTGCTCAAGCCGGTGTTCGATGGTCGCAACAATCTGTATACCCGCGATCCCCTGCCCA
TTGGCAACGAGCGTCTAGAGCTGGAGGTTACTCTACCCGGCGAGGGCAAAGATCGAATCTTTCGCGTGAC
GATCAAGTGGCAGGCTCAGGTCTCGCTCTTCAATTTGGAGGAAGCTCTCGAAGGCCGCACGCGGCAGATA
CCCTATGATGCCATTTTGGCGCTCGATGTGGTCATGCGCCATCTGCCCAGCATGACGTACACGCCAGTGG
GACGTAGCTTCTTCAGTTCCCCGGAGGGTTACTACCATCCCCTGGGTGGTGGACGCGAGGTTTGGTTCGG
TTTCCATCAGAGCGCAAGGCCCTCGCAGTGGAAGATGATGCTCAATATCGATGTCTCGGCCACCGCTTTC
TACAAGGCTCAACCAGTCATTGACTTCATGTGCGAGGTGCTGGACATTCGCGACATCAACGAGCAGCGCA
AACCGCTCACCGATTCGCAGCGCGTCAAGTTCACGAAGGAGATCAAGGGTTTGAAGATCGAGATCACCCA
CTGCGGCCAGATGCGTCGCAAGTATCGTGTGTGCAACGTCACTCGCCGCCCCGCTCAGATGCAATCATTC
CCACTGCAGCTGGAGAACGGACAGACCGTAGAGTGCACCGTGGCCAAGTACTTCCTGGACAAGTACCGCA
TGAAATTGCGCTACCCGCACTTGCCCTGCCTGCAGGTTGGCCAAGAGCACAAGCACACTTACCTGCCTCT
AGAGGTGTGCAACATTGTGGCCGGACAGCGGTGCATTAAAAAGCTGACCGATATGCAGACGTCGACCATG
ATCAAGGCCACAGCTCGTTCAGCTCCGGATCGTGAGCGTGAGATTAACAACTTGGTAAAGCGCGCCGACT
TCAACAACGATTCGTATGTGCAAGAGTTTGGCCTGACCATCTCCAATTCGATGATGGAGGTACGAGGACG
CGTCTTGCCTCCTCCCAAGCTTCAGTATGGGGGACGTGTGTCTACCGGCCTCACCGGCCAGCAGCTGTTC
CCGCCACAGAACAAGGTGAGCTTGGCCTCGCCCAACCAGGGTGTATGGGATATGCGAGGCAAGCAGTTCT
TCACTGGCGTCGAGATCCGCATCTGGGCCATCGCCTGTTTTGCCCCACAGCGCACGGTGCGCGAGGATGC
GCTGCGTAATTTCACCCAGCAGCTGCAGAAGATCTCAAACGATGCAGGCATGCCGATAATTGGACAGCCG
TGCTTCTGTAAGTACGCCACCGGGCCGGATCAAGTGGAACCCATGTTCCGTTACCTGAAGATCACCTTCC
CCGGCCTGCAACTCGTCGTGGTTGTGCTGCCCGGCAAGACTCCAGTATACGCCGAGGTGAAGCGTGTAGG
TGACACCGTTCTGGGTATGGCCACCCAGTGTGTGCAGGCCAAGAACGTGAACAAGACATCGCCACAGACG
CTCTCTAATCTGTGTCTGAAGATCAACGTCAAGTTGGGCGGCATCAATTCAATTCTGGTCCCCTCCATTC
GGCCAAAGGTCTTCAATGAGCCGGTCATCTTTTTGGGTGCCGATGTGACACACCCACCAGCTGGCGACAA
CAAGAAACCATCGATTGCCGCCGTCGTGGGCTCCATGGATGCCCATCCATCGCGGTATGCCGCCACCGTT
CGCGTACAGCAGCACCGACAGGAGATCATCCAGGAGCTGAGCAGCATGGTGCGCGAGCTGTTGATCATGT
TCTACAAGTCGACGGGCGGCTACAAGCCCCACCGCATCATACTCTATCGTGACGGAGTCTCCGAGGGACA
ATTCCCACATGTCCTGCAACACGAATTGACCGCCATTCGCGAGGCCTGCATTAAGCTAGAGCCAGAGTAT
CGGCCGGGCATCACATTCATTGTGGTGCAGAAGCGCCATCACACTCGACTCTTCTGCGCGGAGAAGAAGG
AGCAGAGCGGCAAATCGGGCAATATTCCCGCAGGCACCACCGTCGATGTGGGCATCACACATCCCACCGA
ATTTGATTTCTATCTATGCAGCCATCAGGGCATCCAGGGCACCAGTCGCCCCTCGCACTACCACGTTCTG
TGGGACGACAATCACTTTGACTCGGACGAGCTGCAGTGCCTCACGTATCAGCTATGCCGTACGTACGTGC
GCTGCACCCGATCCGTCAGTATACCGGCGCCAGCCTACTACGCCCATTTAGTGGCCTTCCGTGCCAGATA
TGCACTGGTGGAGAAGGAGCACGATTCGGGCGAGGGTTCGCACCAGAGCGGCTGCTCAGAGGATCGTACG
CCAGGTGCCATGGCCAGGGCCATCACTGTGCACGCGGATACCAAGAAGGTCATGTACTTTGCCTAACTCG
AGTCTAGAGGGCCCGCGGTTCGAAGGTAAGCCTATCCCTAACCCTCTCCTCGGTCTCGATTCTACGCGTA
CCGGTCATCATCACCATCACCATTGAGTTTAAACCCGCTGATCAGCCTCGACTGTGCCTTCTAAGGCCTG
AGCTCGCTGATCAGCCTCGATCGAGGATCCAGACATGATAAGATACATTGATGAGTTTGGACAAACCACA
ACTAGAATGCAGTGAAAAAAATGCTTTATTTGTGAAATTTGTGATGCTATTGCTTTATTTGTAACCATTA
TAAGCTGCAATAAACAAGTTAACAACAACAATTGCATTCATTTTATGTTTCAGGTTCAGGGGGAGGTGTG
GGAGGTTTTTTAAAGCAAGTAAAACCTCTACAAATGTGGTATGGCTGATTATGATCAGTCGACCGATGCC
CTTGAGAGCCTTCAACCCAGTCAGCTCCTTCCGGTGGGCGCGGGGCATGACTATCGTCGCCGCACTTATG
ACTGTCTTCTTTATCATGCAACTCGTAGGACAGGTGCCGGCAGCGCTCTGGGTCATTTTCGGCGAGGACC
GCTTTCGCTGGAGCGCGACGATGATCGGCCTGTCGCTTGCGGTATTCGGAATCTTGCACGCCCTCGCTCA
AGCCTTCGTCACTGGTCCCGCCACCAAACGTTTCGGCGAGAAGCAGGCCATTATCGCCGGCATGGCGGCC
GACGCGCTGGGCTACGTCTTGCTGGCGTTCGCGACGCGAGGCTGGATGGCCTTCCCCATTATGATTCTTC
TCGCTTCCGGCGGCATCGGGATGCCCGCGTTGCAGGCCATGCTGTCCAGGCAGGTAGATGACGACCATCA
GGGACAGCTTCAAGGATCGCTCGCGGCTCTTACCAGCCAGCAAAAGGCCAGGAACCGTAAAAAGGCCGCG
TTGCTGGCGTTTTTCCATAGGCTCCGCCCCCCTGACGAGCATCACAAAAATCGACGCTCAAGTCAGAGGT
GGCGAAACCCGACAGGACTATAAAGATACCAGGCGTTTCCCCCTGGAAGCTCCCTCGTGCGCTCTCCTGT
TCCGACCCTGCCGCTTACCGGATACCTGTCCGCCTTTCTCCCTTCGGGAAGCGTGGCGCTTTCTCAATGC
TCACGCTGTAGGTATCTCAGTTCGGTGTAGGTCGTTCGCTCCAAGCTGGGCTGTGTGCACGAACCCCCCG
TTCAGCCCGACCGCTGCGCCTTATCCGGTAACTATCGTCTTGAGTCCAACCCGGTAAGACACGACTTATC
GCCACTGGCAGCAGCCACTGGTAACAGGATTAGCAGAGCGAGGTATGTAGGCGGTGCTACAGAGTTCTTG
AAGTGGTGGCCTAACTACGGCTACACTAGAAGGACAGTATTTGGTATCTGCGCTCTGCTGAAGCCAGTTA
CCTTCGGAAAAAGAGTTGGTAGCTCTTGATCCGGCAAACAAACCACCGCTGGTAGCGGTGGTTTTTTTGT
TTGCAAGCAGCAGATTACGCGCAGAAAAAAAGGATCTCAAGAAGATCCTTTGATCTTTTCTACGGGGTCT
GACGCTCAGTGGAACGAAAACTCACGTTAAGGGATTTTGGTCATGAGATTATCAAAAAGGATCTTCACCT
AGATCCTTTTAAATTAAAAATGAAGTTTTAAATCAATCTAAAGTATATATGAGTAAACTTGGTCTGACAG
TTACCAATGCTTAATCAGTGAGGCACCTATCTCAGCGATCTGTCTATTTCGTTCATCCATAGTTGCCTGA
CTCCCCGTCGTGTAGATAACTACGATACGGGAGGGCTTACCATCTGGCCCCAGTGCTGCAATGATACCGC
GAGACCCACGCTCACCGGCTCCAGATTTATCAGCAATAAACCAGCCAGCCGGAAGGGCCGAGCGCAGAAG
TGGTCCTGCAACTTTATCCGCCTCCATCCAGTCTATTAATTGTTGCCGGGAAGCTAGAGTAAGTAGTTCG
CCAGTTAATAGTTTGCGCAACGTTGTTGCCATTGCTGCAGGCATCGTGGTGTCACGCTCGTCGTTTGGTA
TGGCTTCATTCAGCTCCGGTTCCCAACGATCAAGGCGAGTTACATGATCCCCCATGTTGTGCAAAAAAGC
GGTTAGCTCCTTCGGTCCTCCGATCGTTGTCAGAAGTAAGTTGGCCGCAGTGTTATCACTCATGGTTATG
GCAGCACTGCATAATTCTCTTACTGTCATGCCATCCGTAAGATGCTTTTCTGTGACTGGTGAGTACTCAA
CCAAGTCATTCTGAGAATAGTGTATGCGGCGACCGAGTTGCTCTTGCCCGGCGTCAACACGGGATAATAC
CGCGCCACATAGCAGAACTTTAAAAGTGCTCATCATTGGAAAACGTTCTTCGGGGCGAAAACTCTCAAGG
ATCTTACCGCTGTTGAGATCCAGTTCGATGTAACCCACTCGTGCACCCAACTGATCTTCAGCATCTTTTA
CTTTCACCAGCGTTTCTGGGTGAGCAAAAACAGGAAGGCAAAATGCCGCAAAAAAGGGAATAAGGGCGAC
ACGGAAATGTTGAATACTCATACTCTTCCTTTTTCAATATTATTGAAGCATTTATCAGGGTTATTGTCTC
ATGAGCGGATACATATTTGAATGTATTTAGAAAAATAAACAAATAGGGGTTCCGCGCACATTTCCCCGAA
AAGTGCCACCTGACGTCTAAGAAACCATTATTATCATGACATTAACCTATAAAAATAGGCGTATCACGAG
GCCCTTTCGT
Features (pLannotate 1.2.2; 11 found; start..end, strand, type, name):
     56..2568    +  promoter       Ac5 promoter: Drosophila melanogaster actin 5C promoter
   2589..2654    +  CDS            N (fragment): REGN_LAMBD - Experimental evidence at protein level: Swiss-Prot protein existence level 1. Plays a role as a transcriptional antitermination factor that allows the virus to initiate its lytic phase. Activates expression of the delayed viral early genes by modifying host RNA polymerase (RNAP) into a form that is resistant to termination signals. This antitermination function requires the host NusA protein which serves to stabilize the interaction between antitermination protein N and host RNA polymerase. From Escherichia phage lambda (Bacteriophage lambda).
   2685..2711    +  CDS            3xHA (fragment): three tandem HA epitope tags
   3060..5663    +  CDS            Ago2: AGO2_RAT - Also known as Eif2c2. Experimental evidence at protein level: Swiss-Prot protein existence level 1. Required for RNA-mediated gene silencing (RNAi) by the RNA- induced silencing complex (RISC). The 'minimal RISC' appears to include AGO2 bound to a short guide RNA such as a microRNA (miRNA) or short interfering RNA (siRNA). These guide RNAs direct RISC to complementary mRNAs that are targets for RISC-mediated gene silencing. The precise mechanism of gene silencing depends on the degree of complementarity between the miRNA or siRNA and its target. Binding of RISC to a perfectly comple
   5695..5736    +  CDS            V5 tag: epitope tag from simian virus 5
   5836..5970    -  polyA_signal   SV40 poly(A) signal: SV40 polyadenylation signal
   5993..6077    -  CDS            large T antigen (fragment): large T antigen from SV40 (simian virus 40)
   6078..6548    +  CDS            TcR (fragment): tetracycline efflux protein; tet; confers resistance to tetracycline
   6592..7180    -  rep_origin     ori: high-copy-number ColE1/pMB1/pBR322/pUC origin of replication
   7351..8211    -  CDS            AmpR: β-lactamase; bla; confers resistance to ampicillin, carbenicillin, and related antibiotics
   8212..8316    -  promoter       AmpR promoter: bla
