[The description below was written by a language model from this plasmid's Addgene catalogue record and pLannotate feature annotations shown in this document.]
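Description:
pAc5.1B-lambdaN-HA-DmAGO1-H941A_M is an 8.4 kb insect expression plasmid for producing a tagged point mutant of Drosophila melanogaster Argonaute 1 (AGO1). The catalogue lists the backbone as unknown, although the name and the annotated parts point to a pAc5.1-type vector. In bacteria it is maintained through a ColE1/pUC-type origin and selected with ampicillin via the β-lactamase gene and its bla promoter. The record lists it as low copy even though the origin is annotated as a high-copy type. Short fragments annotated as tetracycline resistance and SV40 large T antigen appear to be non-functional backbone remnants.

Expression is driven by the constitutive Drosophila actin 5C (Ac5) promoter and terminated by an SV40 polyadenylation signal. The open reading frame begins with a short fragment of the bacteriophage lambda N protein, followed by an HA epitope (annotated as a partial 3xHA match) and then the AGO1 coding sequence. The annotation software labelled this coding sequence by homology to rat Ago2, but the catalogue identifies it as fly AGO1. The insert carries the H941A substitution and, according to the depositor, two further non-silent differences from the NCBI reference, V315A and H913R. A V5 tag sequence lies downstream of the insert, and the record does not show whether it is translated in frame.

The lambda N peptide is the RNA-binding element generally used to tether a fusion protein to reporter transcripts carrying BoxB hairpins, while HA allows detection or immunoprecipitation. The stated purpose is simply insect expression of DmAGO1-H941A. The associated publication concerns the structure of the Argonaute MID-PIWI lobe, which suggests the plasmid was used to test a structure-guided mutant.
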