Addgene plasmid #146954: pAc5.1B-lambdaN-HA-DmAGO1-H941A_M
Purpose: Insect Expression of DmAGO1-H941A
Depositing lab: Elisa Izaurralde. Depositing organization: Max Planck Institute for Developmental Biology. Publication: Crystal structure of the MID-PIWI lobe of a eukaryotic Argonaute protein. Boland A, Huntzinger E, Schmidt S, Izaurralde E, Weichenrieder O. Proc Natl Acad Sci U S A. 2011 Jun 28;108(26):10466-71. doi: 10.1073/pnas.1103946108. Epub 2011 Jun 6. PubMed 21646546.
Backbone
  Vector backbone: Unknown
  Vector type: Insect Expression
Growth in bacteria
  Bacterial resistance: Ampicillin, 100 μg/mL
  Growth temperature: 37°C
  Growth strain: DH5alpha
  Copy number: Low Copy
Gene/Insert
  Gene/Insert name: DmAGO1-H941A
  Species: D. melanogaster (fly)
  Mutation: variation with 2 non silent mutations V315A and H913R compared with the sequnce given by NCBI:gi:24653500.
  Entrez Gene: AGO1 (a.k.a. Dmel_CG6671, AGO-1, Ago, Ago-1, Ago1, Agp1, CG6671, Dm Ago1, DmAgo1, Dmel\CG6671, MRE20, ago-1, ago1, ago1-1, anon-WO0257455.29, argonaute1, dAGO1, dAgo1, dmAgo1, l(2)04845, l(2)4845, l(2)k00208, l(2)k08121)
  Cloning method: Unknown
Terms and licenses: Academic/Nonprofit Terms; Industry Terms: Not Available to Industry
Depositor comments: Plasmids from this collection were made available to the research community and donated after the lab closed. Please note that the sequence provided by the depositing laboratory may be theoretical/predicted or based on Sanger sequencing results. There may be discrepancies between sequencing results obtained by Addgene and the depositor sequence. If an Addgene verified sequence is not available, please contact before placing your order to request that our lab fully sequence the plasmid.
How to cite: pAc5.1B-lambdaN-HA-DmAGO1-H941A_M was a gift from Elisa Izaurralde (Addgene plasmid # 146954 ; http://n2t.net/addgene:146954 ; RRID:Addgene_146954)
